>Addgene plasmid #180637 | pCA528 USP54, residues 731-878 | addgene full sequence | sequence record 358614 | Addgene NGS Result
TGGCGAATGGG
[124 nt withheld, positions 12-135]
C
[91 nt withheld, positions 137-227]
A
[49 nt withheld, positions 229-277]
CCTTTGACGTTGGAGTCCACGTTCTTT
[37 nt withheld, positions 305-341]
ACCCTATCTCGGTCTATTCTTTTGATTTATAAGGGATTTTGCCGATTTCGGCCTATTGGTTAAAAAATGA
GCTGATTTAACAAAAATTTAACGCGAATTTTAACAAAATATTAACGCTTACAATTTAGGTGGCACTTTTC
GGGGAAATGTGCGCGGAACCCCTATTTGTTTATTTTTCTAAATACATTCAAATATGTATCCGCTCATGAA
TTAATTCTTAGAAAAACTCATCGAGCATCAAATGAAACTGCAATTTATTCATATCAGGATTATCAATACC
ATATTTTTGAAAAAGCCGTTTCTGTAATGAAGGAGAAAACTCACCGAGGCAGTTCCATAGGATGGCAAGA
TCCTGGTATCGGTCTGCGATTCCGACTCGTCCAACATCAATACAACCTATTAATTTCCCCTCGTCAAAAA
TAAGGTTATCAAGTGAGAAATCACCATGAGTGACGACTGAATCCGGTGAGAATGGCAAAAGTTTATGCAT
TTCTTTCCAGACTTGTTCAACAGGCCAGCCATTACGCTCGTCATCAAAATCACTCGCATCAACCAAACCG
TTATTCATTCGTGATTGCGCCTGAGCGAGACGAAATACGCGATCGCTGTTAAAAGGACAATTACAAACAG
GAATCGAATGCAACCGGCGCAGGAACACTGCCAGCGCATCAACAATATTTTCACCTGAATCAGGATATTC
TTCTAATACCTGGAATGCTGTTTTCCCGGGGATCGCAGTGGTGAGTAACCATGCATCATCAGGAGTACGG
ATAAAATGCTTGATGGTCGGAAGAGGCATAAATTCCGTCAGCCAGTTTAGTCTGACCATCTCATCTGTAA
CATCATTGGCAACGCTACCTTTGCCATGTTTCAGAAACAACTCTGGCGCATCGGGCTTCCCATACAATCG
ATAGATTGTCGCACCTGATTGCCCGACATTATCGCGAGCCCATTTATACCCATATAAATCAGCATCCATG
TTGGAATTTAATCGCGGCCTAGAGCAAGACGTTTCCCGTTGAATATGGCTCATAACACCCCTTGTATTAC
TGTTTATGTAAGCAGACAGTTTTATTGTTCATGACCAAAATCCCTTAACGTGAGTTTTCGTTCCACTGAG
CGTCAGACCCCGTAGAAAAGATCAAAGGATCTTCTTGAGATCCTTTTTTTCTGCGCGTAATCTGCTGCTT
GCAAACAAAAAAACCACCGCTACCAGCGGTGGTTTGTTTGCCGGATCAAGAGCTACCAACTCTTTTTCCG
AAGGTAACTGGCTTCAGCAGAGCGCAGATACCAAATACTGTCCTTCTAGTGTAGCCGTAGTTAGGCCACC
ACTTCAAGAACTCTGTAGCACCGCCTACATACCTCGCTCTGCTAATCCTGTTACCAGTGGCTGCTGCCAG
TGGCGATAAGTCGTGTCTTACCGGGTTGGACTCAAGACGATAGTTACCGGATAAGGCGCAGCGGTCGGGC
TGAACGGGGGGTTCGTGCACACAGCCCAGCTTGGAGCGAACGACCTACACCGAACTGAGATACCTACAGC
GTGAGCTATGAGAAAGCGCCACGCTTCCCGAAGGGAGAAAGGCGGACAGGTATCCGGTAAGCGGCAGGGT
CGGAACAGGAGAGCGCACGAGGGAGCTTCCAGGGGGAAACGCCTGGTATCTTTATAGTCCTGTCGGGTTT
CGCCACCTCTGACTTGAGCGTCGATTTTTGTGATGCTCGTCAGGGGGGCGGAGCCTATGGAAAAACGCCA
GCAACGCGGCCTTTTTACGGTTCCTGGCCTTTTGCTGGCCTTTTGCTCACATGTTCTTTCCTGCGTTATC
CCCTGATTCTGTGGATAACCGTATTACCGCCTTTGAGTGAGCTGATACCGCTCGCCGCAGCCGAACGACC
GAGCGCAGCGAGTCAGTGAGCGAGGAAGCGGAAGAGCGCCTGATGCGGTATTTTCTCCTTACGCATCTGT
GCGGTATTTCACACCGCAATGGTGCACTCTCAGTACAATCTGCTCTGATGCCGCATAGTTAAGCCAGTAT
ACACTCCGCTATCGCTACGTGACTGGGTCATGGCTGCGCCCCGACACCCGCCAACACCCGCTGACGCGCC
CTGACGGGCTTGTCTGCTCCCGGCATCCGCTTACAGACAAGCTGTGACCGTCTCCGGGAGCTGCATGTGT
CAGAGGTTTTCACCGTCATCACCGAAACGCGCGAGGCAGCTGCGGTAAAGCTCATCAGCGTGGTCGTGAA
GCGATTCACAGATGTCTGCCTGTTCATCCGCGTCCAGCTCGTTGAGTTTCTCCAGAAGCGTTAATGTCTG
GCTTCTGATAAAGCGGGCCATGTTAAGGGCGGTTTTTTCCTGTTTGGTCACTGATGCCTCCGTGTAAGGG
GGATTTCTGTTCATGGGGGTAATGATACCGATGAAACGAGAGAGGATGCTCACGATACGGGTTACTGATG
ATGAACATGCCCGGTTACTGGAACGTTGTGAGGGTAAACAACTGGCGGTATGGATGCGGCGGGACCAGAG
AAAAATCACTCAGGGTCAATGCCAGCGCTTCGTTAATACAGATGTAGGTGTTCCACAGGGTAGCCAGCAG
CATCCTGCGATGCAGATCCGGAACATAATGGTGCAGGGCGCTGACTTCCGCGTTTCCAGACTTTACGAAA
CACGGAAACCGAAGACCATTCATGTTGTTGCTCAGGTCGCAGACGTTTTGCAGCAGCAGTCGCTTCACGT
TCGCTCGCGTATCGGTGATTCATTCTGCTAACCAGTAAGGCAACCCCGCCAGCCTAGCCGGGTCCTCAAC
GACAGGAGCACGATCATGCGCACCCGTGGGGCCGCCATGCCGGCGATAATGGCCTGCTTCTCGCCGAAAC
GTTTGGTGGCGGGACCAGTGACGAAGGCTTGAGCGAGGGCGTGCAAGATTCCGAATACCGCAAGCGACAG
GCCGATCATCGTCGCGCTCCAGCGAAAGCGGTCCTCGCCGAAAATGACCCAGAGCGCTGCCGGCACCTGT
CCTACGAGTTGCATGATAAAGAAGACAGTCATAAGTGCGGCGACGATAGTCATGCCCCGCGCCCACCGGA
AGGAGCTGACTGGGTTGAAGGCTCTCAAGGGCATCGGTCGAGATCCCGGTGCCTAATGAGTGAGCTAACT
TACATTAATTGCGTTGCGCTCACTGCCCGCTTTCCAGTCGGGAAACCTGTCGTGCCAGCTGCATTAATGA
ATCGGCCAACGCGCGGGGAGAGGCGGTTTGCGTATTGGGCGCCAGGGTGGTTTTTCTTTTCACCAGTGAG
ACGGGCAACAGCTGATTGCCCTTCACCGCCTGGCCCTGAGAGAGTTGCAGCAAGCGGTCCACGCTGGTTT
GCCCCAGCAGGCGAAAATCCTGTTTGATGGTGGTTAACGGCGGGATATAACATGAGCTGTCTTCGGTATC
GTCGTATCCCACTACCGAGATATCCGCACCAACGCGCAGCCCGGACTCGGTAATGGCGCGCATTGCGCCC
AGCGCCATCTGATCGTTGGCAACCAGCATCGCAGTGGGAACGATGCCCTCATTCAGCATTTGCATGGTTT
GTTGAAAACCGGACATGGCACTCCAGTCGCCTTCCCGTTCCGCTATCGGCTGAATTTGATTGCGAGTGAG
ATATTTATGCCAGCCAGCCAGACGCAGACGCGCCGAGACAGAACTTAATGGGCCCGCTAACAGCGCGATT
TGCTGGTGACCCAATGCGACCAGATGCTCCACGCCCAGTCGCGTACCGTCTTCATGGGAGAAAATAATAC
TGTTGATGGGTGTCTGGTCAGAGACATCAAGAAATAACGCCGGAACATTAGTGCAGGCAGCTTCCACAGC
AATGGCATCCTGGTCATCCAGCGGATAGTTAATGATCAGCCCACTGACGCGTTGCGCGAGAAGATTGTGC
ACCGCCGCTTTACAGGCTTCGACGCCGCTTCGTTCTACCATCGACACCACCACGCTGGCACCCAGTTGAT
CGGCGCGAGATTTAATCGCCGCGACAATTTGCGACGGCGCGTGCAGGGCCAGACTGGAGGTGGCAACGCC
AATCAGCAACGACTGTTTGCCCGCCAGTTGTTGTGCCACGCGGTTGGGAATGTAATTCAGCTCCGCCATC
GCCGCTTCCACTTTTTCCCGCGTTTTCGCAGAAACGTGGCTGGCCTGGTTCACCACGCGGGAAACGGTCT
GATAAGAGACACCGGCATACTCTGCGACATCGTATAACGTTACTGGTTTCACATTCACCACCCTGAATTG
ACTCTCTTCCGGGCGCTATCATGCCATACCGCGAAAGGTTTTGCGCCATTCGATGGTGTCCGGGATCTCG
ACGCTCTCCCTTATGCGACTCCTGCATTAGGAAGCAGCCCAGTAGTAGGTTGAGGCCGTTGAGCACCGCC
GCCGCAAGGAATGGTGCATGCAAGGAGATGGCGCCCAACAGTCCCCCGGCCACGGGGCCTGCCACCATAC
CCACGCCGAAACAAGCGCTCATGAGCCCGAAGTGGCGAGCCCGATCTTCCCCATCGGTGATGTCGGCGAT
ATAGGCGCCAGCAACCGCACCTGTGGCGCCGGTGATGCCGGCCACGATGCGTCCGGCGTAGAGGATCGAG
ATCTCGATCCCGCGAAATTAATACGACTCACTATAGGGGAATTGTGAGCGGATAACAATTCCCCTCTAGA
AATAATTTTGTTTAACTTTAAGAAGGAGATATACATATGGGTCATCACCATCATCACCATGGTTCGGACT
CAGAAGTCAATCAAGAAGCTAAGCCAGAGGTCAAGCCAGAAGTCAAGCCTGAGACTCACATCAATTTAAA
GGTGTCCGATGGATCTTCAGAGATCTTCTTCAAGATCAAAAAGACCACTCCTTTAAGAAGGCTGATGGAA
GCGTTCGCTAAAAGACAGGGTAAGGAAATGGACTCCTTAAGATTCTTGTACGACGGTATTAGAATTCAAG
CTGATCAGACCCCTGAAGATTTGGACATGGAGGATAACGATATTATTGAGGCTCACAGAGAACAGATTGG
TGGTTCTGGTGAGGAGATATCTTCTAAAAGTGAACTGGATGAATTGCAGGAAGAGGTGGCCAGGAGGGCG
CAGGAACAGGAACTTCGAAGAAAACGGGAGAAGGAGTTAGAGGCAGCGAAAGGGTTTAACCCTCATCCTA
GCCGCTTCATGGACTTGGATGAACTGCAGAATCAGGGGAGGAGTGACGGCTTTGAGAGGTCCCTGCAAGA
GGCAGAGTCAGTGTTTGAAGAGTCACTACATCTGGAACAGAAAGGAGACTGTGCTGCAGCTTTGGCTCTC
TGTAATGAAGCTATCTCTAAACTAAGACTTGCCCTGCATGGTGCCAGCTGTAGCACGCACAGCAGAGCCC
TAGTCGATAAGAAGTTGCAAATCAGTATTCGAAAAGCACGGAGCCTGCAGGATCGCATGCAGCAGCAGCA
ATCACCACAGCAGCCGTCGCAGCCCTCATGAGGATCCGAATTCGAGCTCCGTCGACAAGCTTGCGGCCGC
ACTCGAGCACCACCACCACCACCACTGAGATCCGGCTGCTAACAAAGCCCGAAAGGAAGCTGAGTTGGCT
GCTGCCACCGCTGAGCAATAACTAGCATAACCCCTTGGGGCCTCTAAACGGGTCTTGAGGGGTTTTTTGC
TGAAAGGAGGAACTATATCCGGAT
Features (pLannotate 1.2.2; 20 found; start..end, strand, type, name):
     12..440     +  rep_origin     f1 ori (sequence partly withheld): f1 bacteriophage origin of replication; arrow indicates direction of (+) strand synthesis
    493..550     +  promoter       AmpR promoter (fragment): bla
    559..1374    -  CDS            KanR: aminoglycoside phosphotransferase; aph(3')-Ia; confers resistance to kanamycin in bacteria or G418 (Geneticin®) in eukaryotes
   1496..2084    +  rep_origin     ori: high-copy-number ColE1/pMB1/pBR322/pUC origin of replication
   2270..2409    -  misc_feature   bom: basis of mobility region from pBR322
   2511..2702    -  CDS            rop: Rop protein, which maintains plasmids at low copy number; rop
   2719..3099    +  CDS            YPB1_ECOLX: Protein predicted: Swiss-Prot protein existence level 4. From Escherichia coli.
   3171..3462    -  CDS            TcR (fragment): tetracycline efflux protein; tet; confers resistance to tetracycline
   3477..3498    -  protein_bind   CAP binding site: CAP binding activates transcription in the presence of cAMP. E. coli catabolite activator protein
   3511..4593    -  CDS            lacI: lac repressor; lacI; The lac repressor binds to the lac operator to inhibit transcription in E. coli. This inhibition can be relieved by adding lactose or isopropyl-β-D-thiogalactopyranoside (IPTG).
   4594..4671    -  promoter       lacI promoter: lacI
   4679..4958    -  CDS            TcR (fragment): tetracycline efflux protein; tet; confers resistance to tetracycline
   4980..4998    +  promoter       T7 promoter: promoter for bacteriophage T7 RNA polymerase
   4999..5023    +  protein_bind   lac operator: The lac repressor binds to the lac operator to inhibit transcription in E. coli. This inhibition can be relieved by adding lactose or isopropyl-β-D-thiogalactopyranoside (IPTG). lac repressor encoded by lacI
   5038..5060    +  RBS            RBS: efficient ribosome binding site from bacteriophage T7 gene 10 (Olins and Rangwala, 1989)
   5095..5385    +  CDS            SUMO: cleavable ubiquitin-like protein tag; S. cerevisiae SMT3 (truncated)
   5386..5799    +  CDS            USP54 (fragment): UBP54_HUMAN - Also known as C10orf29. Experimental evidence at protein level: Swiss-Prot protein existence level 1. Has no peptidase activity. From Homo sapiens (Human).
   5879..5896    +  CDS            9xHis (fragment): 9xHis affinity tag
   5906..5955    +  CDS            SET1 (fragment): solubility-enhancement tag derived from T7 phage gene 10B
   5963..6010    +  terminator     T7 terminator: transcription terminator for bacteriophage T7 RNA polymerase
