[The description below was written by a language model from this plasmid's Addgene catalogue record and pLannotate feature annotations shown in this document.]
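Description:
pCA528 USP54, residues 731-878 is a bacterial expression plasmid of about 6 kb built on the pCA528 backbone, a pET-style T7 vector. It produces the MIT domain of human USP54, a ubiquitin-specific-protease family member annotated as lacking peptidase activity, as a recombinant fusion protein in E. coli. The plasmid is maintained through a ColE1/pBR322-type origin accompanied by the bom mobility region and the rop gene, which moderates copy number. Selection is by kanamycin via an aminoglycoside phosphotransferase gene. An f1 phage origin is also present, along with residual tetracycline-resistance fragments and other pBR322-derived backbone remnants that have no functional role.

The expression cassette consists of a T7 promoter followed by a lac operator and the T7 gene 10 ribosome binding site. A plasmid-borne lacI gene with its own promoter keeps transcription repressed until IPTG is added in a host that supplies T7 RNA polymerase. The open reading frame carries an N-terminal His-SUMO tag (yeast SMT3) fused directly to the USP54 fragment. The His portion is stated in the catalogue entry but was not annotated separately upstream of SUMO in the feature table. The tag allows metal-affinity purification and tends to aid solubility, and SUMO can be removed by a SUMO-specific protease. A short His-tag fragment and a T7 gene 10-derived fragment are annotated downstream of the insert, before the T7 terminator. These appear to be leftover vector sequence, and the record does not indicate that they are translated. The construct was deposited with a study mapping interactions between human ESCRT-III proteins and MIT domains, which suggests its use for preparing purified USP54 MIT domain for binding or structural analyses.
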