Addgene plasmid #180637: pCA528 USP54, residues 731-878
Purpose: Bacterial expression for USP54 MIT domain, residues 731-878. Has N-terminal HIS-SUMO tag. Internal ID:WISP20-85
Depositing lab: Wesley Sundquist. Depositing organization: University of Utah. Publication: Comprehensive analysis of the human ESCRT-III-MIT domain interactome reveals new cofactors for cytokinetic abscission. Wenzel DM, Mackay DR, Skalicky JJ, Paine EL, Miller MS, Ullman KS, Sundquist WI. Elife. 2022 Sep 15;11:e77779. doi: 10.7554/eLife.77779. PubMed 36107470.
Backbone
  Vector backbone: pCA528
  Vector type: Bacterial Expression
Growth in bacteria
  Bacterial resistance: Kanamycin, 50 μg/mL
  Growth temperature: 37°C
  Growth strain: DH5alpha
  Copy number: Unknown
Gene/Insert
  Gene/Insert name: USP54
  Species: H. sapiens (human)
  Entrez Gene: USP54 (a.k.a. C10orf29, FLJ37318, bA137L10.3, bA137L10.4)
  Promoter: T7
  Tag / fusion protein: HIS-SUMO (N terminal on backbone)
  Cloning method: Unknown
  Sequencing primers: 5′ T7 for; 3′ T7 term
Terms and licenses: Academic/Nonprofit Terms; Industry Terms: Not Available to Industry
Depositor comments: Read the preprint on bioRxiv: https://www.biorxiv.org/content/10.1101/2022.02.09.477148v1
How to cite: pCA528 USP54, residues 731-878 was a gift from Wesley Sundquist (Addgene plasmid # 180637 ; http://n2t.net/addgene:180637 ; RRID:Addgene_180637)
